Addgene plasmid #26604: pcDNA3-Flag mTOR S2035T
Depositing lab: Jie Chen. Depositing organization: University of Illinois at Urbana-Champaign. Publication: The FKBP12-rapamycin-binding domain is required for FKBP12-rapamycin-associated protein kinase activity and G1 progression. Vilella-Bach M, Nuzzi P, Fang Y, Chen J. J Biol Chem. 1999 Feb 12. 274(7):4266-72. 10.1074/jbc.274.7.4266 PubMed 9933627.
Backbone
  Vector backbone: pcDNA3
  Backbone manufacturer: Invitrogen
  Backbone size w/o insert (bp): 5400
  Vector type: Mammalian Expression
  Selectable markers: Neomycin (select with G418)
Growth in bacteria
  Bacterial resistance: Ampicillin, 100 μg/mL
  Growth temperature: 37°C
  Growth strain: DH5alpha
  Copy number: High Copy
Gene/Insert
  Gene/Insert name: mTOR
  Species: H. sapiens (human)
  Insert size (bp): 7600
  Mutation: S2035T
  GenBank ID: NM_004958
  Entrez Gene: MTOR (a.k.a. FRAP, FRAP1, FRAP2, RAFT1, RAPT1, SKS)
  Tag / fusion protein: Flag (N terminal on insert)
  Cloning method: Restriction Enzyme; 5′ cloning site NotI (not destroyed); 3′ cloning site NotI (destroyed during cloning)
  Sequencing primers: 5′ CMV-F; 3′ BGH-rev
Resource information
  A portion of this plasmid was derived from a plasmid made by: WT mTOR insert is from Stuart Schreiber's lab. Brown et al, Nature 369:756 (1994).
Terms and licenses: Academic/Nonprofit Terms; Industry Terms: Not Available to Industry
How to cite: pcDNA3-Flag mTOR S2035T was a gift from Jie Chen (Addgene plasmid # 26604 ; http://n2t.net/addgene:26604 ; RRID:Addgene_26604)
