[The description below was written by a language model from this plasmid's Addgene catalogue record.]
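Description:
pcDNA3-Flag mTOR S2035T is a mammalian expression plasmid built on the Invitrogen pcDNA3 backbone (about 5.4 kb without insert). It carries a roughly 7.6 kb human mTOR (also known as FRAP or RAFT1) coding sequence. The plasmid is maintained at high copy in E. coli under ampicillin selection. It also has a neomycin resistance marker, so transfected mammalian cells can be selected with G418 to establish stable lines. No feature table accompanies the record. The listed sequencing primers (CMV forward and BGH reverse) fit the standard pcDNA3 layout, in which the insert sits between the strong constitutive CMV immediate-early promoter and the bovine growth hormone polyadenylation signal.

The insert was cloned through NotI sites; the 5′ site is retained and the 3′ site was destroyed during cloning. It encodes mTOR with an N-terminal Flag epitope, which allows the recombinant protein to be detected or immunoprecipitated separately from endogenous mTOR. The defining feature is the S2035T point substitution. Serine 2035 lies in the FKBP12-rapamycin-binding (FRB) domain, and from general knowledge substitutions at this position interfere with binding of the FKBP12-rapamycin complex and so confer rapamycin resistance. The record lists only the mutation and does not state its phenotype. The associated publication concerns the requirement for the FRB domain in mTOR kinase activity and G1 cell-cycle progression. This suggests the construct is used to express a tagged FRB-domain mutant for studies of rapamycin sensitivity, kinase activity and downstream signalling in mammalian cells. The wild-type mTOR insert from which it derives came from another laboratory.
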