>Addgene plasmid #26604 | pcDNA3-Flag mTOR S2035T | addgene partial sequence | sequence record 32817 | 26604 with CMV-F
AACTAGAGAACCCACTGCTTACTGGCTTATCGAAATTAATACGACTCACTATAGGGAGACCCAAGCTTGG
TACCGAGCTCGGATCCACTAGTAACGGCCGCCAGTGTGCTGGAATTCTGCAGATATCCATCACACTGGCG
GCCGCCATGGATTATAAAGATGATGATGATATGCTTGGAACCGGACCTGCCGCCGCCACCACCGCTGCCA
CCACATCTAGCAATGTGAGCGTCCTGCAGCAGTTTGCCAGTGGCCTAAAGAGCCGGAATGAGGAAACCAG
GGCCAAAGCCGCCAAGGAGCTCCAGCACTATGTCACCATGGAACTCCGAGAGATGAGTCAAGAGGAGTCT
ACTCGCTTCTATGACCAACTGAACCATCACATTTTTGAATTGGTTTCCAGCTCAGATGCCAATGAGAGGA
AAGGTGGCATCTTGGCCATAGCTAGCCTCATAGGAGTGGAAGGTGGGAATGCCACCCGAATTGGCAGATT
TGCCAACTATCTTCGGAACCTCCTCCCCTCCAATGACCCAGTTGTCATGGAAATGGCATCCAAGGCCATT
GGCCGTCTTGCCATGGCAGGGGACACTTTTTACCGCTGAGTACGTGGAATTTGA
