>Addgene plasmid #26604 | pcDNA3-Flag mTOR S2035T | addgene partial sequence | sequence record 32818 | 26604 with hmTOR-F2 5'-GCCATCCAGATTGATACCTG
ATTGATACGCCCAGACCCTTGGTGGGACGTCTCATTCACCAGCTTCTCACAGACATTGGTCGGTACCACC
CCCAGGCCCTCATCTACCCACTGACAGTGGCTTCTAAGTCTACCACGACAGCCCGGCACAATGCAGCCAA
CAAGATTCTGAAGAACATGTGTGAGCACAGCAACACCCTGGTCCAGCAGGCCATGATGGTGAGCGAGGAG
CTGATCCGAGTGGCCATCCTCTGGCATGAGATGTGGCATGAAGGCCTGGAAGAGGCAACTCGTTTGTACT
TTGGGGAAAGGAACGTGAAAGGCATGTTTGAGGTGCTGGAGCCCTTGCATGCTATGATGGAACGGGGCCC
CCAGACTCTGAAGGAAACATCCTTTAATCAGGCCTATGGTCGAGATTTAATGGAGGCCCAAGAGTGGTGC
AGGAAGTACATGAAATCAGGGAATGTCAAGGACCTCACCCAAGCCTGGGACCTCTATTATCATGTGTTCC
GACGAATCTCAAAGCAGCTGCCTCAGCTCACATCCTTAGAGCTGCAATATGTTTCCCCAAAACTTCTGAT
GTGCCGGGACCTTGAATTGGCTGTGCCAGGAACATATGACCCCAACCAGCCAATCATTCGCATTCAGTCC
ATAGCACCGTCTTTGCAAGTCATCACATCCAAGCAGAGGCCCCGGAAATTGACACTTATGGGCAGCAACG
GACATGAGTTTGTTTTCCTTCTAAAAGGCCATGAAGATCTGCGCCAGGATGAGCGTGTGATGCAGCTCTT
CGGCCTGGTTAACACCCTTCT
